Addgene plasmid #145662: pGBW-m4046892
Purpose: Bacterial Expression plasmid for SARS-CoV-2 nsp6
Depositing lab: Ginkgo Bioworks & Benjie Chen. Depositing organization: Ginkgo Bioworks.
Backbone
  Vector backbone: ori-013 - marker | cmR
  Backbone size w/o insert (bp): 1462
  Vector type: Bacterial Expression
Growth in bacteria
  Bacterial resistance: Chloramphenicol, 25 μg/mL
  Growth temperature: 30°C
  Growth strain: DH5alpha
  Copy number: High Copy
Gene/Insert
  Gene/Insert name: SARS-CoV-2 nsp6
  Species: Escherichia coli str. K-12 substr. MG1655; Severe acute respiratory syndrome coronavirus 2
  Insert size (bp): 869
  Mutation: Escherichia coli recode 1
  Entrez Gene: ORF1ab (a.k.a. GU280_gp01)
  Promoter: Promoter | pT7 ; Operator | lacO ; RBS | T7_rbs ; Start Codon | ATG
  Tag / fusion protein: Cleavable TEV;StrepII (C terminal on backbone)
  Cloning method: Unknown
Resource information
  A portion of this plasmid was derived from a plasmid made by: GinkgoBioworks
Depositor comments: NCBI Reference Sequence: YP_009725302.1
How to cite: pGBW-m4046892 was a gift from Ginkgo Bioworks & Benjie Chen (Addgene plasmid # 145662)
