[The description below was written by a language model from this plasmid's Addgene catalogue record and pLannotate feature annotations shown in this document.]
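Description:
pGBW-m4046892 is a compact bacterial expression plasmid of about 2.6 kb carrying the coding sequence for SARS-CoV-2 non-structural protein 6 (nsp6), one of the cleavage products of the viral ORF1ab/ORF1a replicase polyprotein. The backbone is minimal. It consists essentially of a high-copy ColE1/pUC-type origin of replication and a chloramphenicol acetyltransferase (cat) gene driven by its own promoter, followed by a lambda t0 terminator. The plasmid is therefore maintained in E. coli under chloramphenicol selection.

The nsp6 open reading frame has been recoded for E. coli codon usage, recorded as "Escherichia coli recode 1". It sits downstream of a T7 promoter, an adjacent lac operator and the efficient ribosome binding site from phage T7 gene 10. Transcription thus depends on a host that supplies T7 RNA polymerase. The lac repressor holds it in check until it is relieved by IPTG or lactose. No lacI gene is annotated on the plasmid, so the repressor would have to come from the host. The catalogue entry lists a C-terminal TEV-cleavable StrepII tag contributed by the backbone, which would allow affinity purification and later tag removal. These tag elements are not separately annotated in the feature table.

The automated annotation identifies the insert as a fragment of the SARS-CoV-2 replicase polyprotein 1a, which is consistent with nsp6. However, the accompanying functional text describes nsp10, a generic note from the polyprotein entry that does not apply to this insert. The construct is intended for recombinant production of nsp6 in E. coli.
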