Features (pLannotate 1.2.2; 8 found; start..end, strand, type, name):
     20..38      +  promoter       T7 promoter: promoter for bacteriophage T7 RNA polymerase
     39..63      +  protein_bind   lac operator: The lac repressor binds to the lac operator to inhibit transcription in E. coli. This inhibition can be relieved by adding lactose or isopropyl-β-D-thiogalactopyranoside (IPTG). lac repressor encoded by lacI
     78..100     +  RBS            RBS: efficient ribosome binding site from bacteriophage T7 gene 10 (Olins and Rangwala, 1989)
    111..989     +  CDS            R1A_SARS2 (fragment): Experimental evidence at protein level: Swiss-Prot protein existence level 1. [Non-structural protein 10]: Plays a pivotal role in viral transcription by stimulating both nsp14 3'-5' exoribonuclease and nsp16 2'-O-methyltransferase activities. Therefore plays an essential role in viral mRNAs cap methylation. From Severe acute respiratory syndrome coronavirus 2 (2019-nCoV) (SARS-CoV-2).
   1142..1730    +  rep_origin     ori: high-copy-number ColE1/pMB1/pBR322/pUC origin of replication
   1738..1835    +  promoter       cat promoter: promoter of the E. coli cat gene encoding chloramphenicol acetyltransferase
   1836..2492    +  CDS            cat: CAT_ECOLX - Experimental evidence at protein level: Swiss-Prot protein existence level 1. This enzyme is an effector of chloramphenicol resistance in bacteria. From Escherichia coli. This protein is used as a marker in many commonly used cloning vectors, such as pACYC184.
   2566..2600    +  terminator     lambda t0 terminator: minimal transcription terminator from phage lambda (Scholtissek and Grosse, 1987)
>Addgene plasmid #145662 | pGBW-m4046892 | depositor full sequence | sequence record 287839 | Full Sequence
GATCTCGATCCCGCGAAATTAATACGACTCACTATAGGGGAATTGTGAGCGGATAACAATTCCCCTCTAG
AAATAATTTTGTTTAACTTTAAGAAGGAGACTCTTCTATGTCCGCGGTGAAGCGTACGATTAAAGGCACT
CACCATTGGCTGTTACTTACAATCCTAACCAGCCTGCTGGTCCTCGTTCAAAGTACTCAGTGGTCGCTGT
TCTTTTTCTTGTATGAGAACGCCTTCCTGCCGTTTGCAATGGGGATCATAGCTATGTCAGCGTTCGCTAT
GATGTTTGTTAAACACAAACATGCATTCTTATGTCTGTTTCTGCTGCCAAGCCTGGCTACCGTAGCATAC
TTCAATATGGTTTACATGCCGGCTTCCTGGGTGATGCGCATTATGACTTGGCTGGATATGGTAGACACCT
CTCTGTCTGGTTTCAAGCTTAAAGACTGCGTTATGTATGCCAGCGCGGTGGTTCTGCTGATCCTGATGAC
CGCTAGGACCGTCTACGATGATGGTGCTCGTCGCGTATGGACTCTAATGAACGTTCTGACTCTTGTATAC
AAAGTCTATTACGGCAACGCACTGGACCAGGCGATCTCTATGTGGGCCCTGATCATTTCTGTTACATCCA
ATTACAGTGGTGTAGTTACCACGGTAATGTTCCTTGCCCGTGGCATTGTGTTCATGTGCGTGGAATATTG
CCCTATCTTCTTTATCACTGGTAACACCCTGCAATGTATCATGTTGGTTTACTGCTTTCTGGGCTACTTT
TGCACTTGCTATTTCGGGCTGTTCTGTTTACTCAACCGTTACTTTCGCCTGACCCTGGGTGTCTACGACT
ACCTGGTTAGCACACAGGAATTTCGCTACATGAACAGCCAGGGACTGCTTCCCCCGAAAAATTCTATTGA
TGCTTTCAAACTGAACATCAAGTTGTTGGGCGTGGGTGGCAAACCGTGCATCAAAGTGGCGACGGTTCAG
GAGAACCTGTACTTTCAAAGCTGGAGCCATCCGCAGTTTGAAAAATAACCGGCTTATCGGTCAGTTTCAC
CTGATTTACGTAAAAACCCGCTTCGGCGGGTTTTTGCTTTTGGAGGGGCAGAAAGATGAATGACTGTCCA
CGACGCTATACCCAAAAGAAATTGAGATCCTTTTTTTCTGCGCGTAATCTGCTGCTTGCAAACAAAAAAA
CCACCGCTACCAGCGGTGGTTTGTTTGCCGGATCAAGAGCTACCAACTCTTTTTCCGAAGGTAACTGGCT
TCAGCAGAGCGCAGATACCAAATACTGTTCTTCTAGTGTAGCCGTAGTTAGGCCACCACTTCAAGAACTC
TGTAGCACCGCCTACATACCTCGCTCTGCTAATCCTGTTACCAGTGGCTGCTGCCAGTGGCGATAAGTCG
TGTCTTACCGGGTTGGACTCAAGACGATAGTTACCGGATAAGGCGCAGCGGTCGGGCTGAACGGGGGGTT
CGTGCACACAGCCCAGCTTGGAGCGAACGACCTACACCGAACTGAGATACCTACAGCGTGAGCTATGAGA
AAGCGCCACGCTTCCCGAAGGGAGAAAGGCGGACAGGTATCCGGTAAGCGGCAGGGTCGGAACAGGAGAG
CGCACGAGGGAGCTTCCAGGGGGAAACGCCTGGTATCTTTATAGTCCTGTCGGGTTTCGCCACCTCTGAC
TTGAGCGTCGATTTTTGTGATGCTCGTCAGGGGGGCGGAGCCTATGGAAATTGATCGGGCACGTAAGAGG
TTCCAACTTTCACCATAATGAAATAAGATCACTACCGGGCGTATTTTTTGAGTTATCGAGATTTTCAGGA
GCTAAGGAAGCTAAAATGGAGAAAAAAATCACTGGATATACCACCGTTGATATATCCCAATGGCATCGTA
AAGAACATTTTGAGGCATTTCAGTCAGTTGCTCAATGTACCTATAACCAGACCGTTCAGCTGGATATTAC
GGCCTTTTTAAAGACCGTAAAGAAAAATAAGCACAAGTTTTATCCGGCCTTTATTCACATTCTTGCCCGC
CTGATGAATGCTCATCCGGAATTTCGTATGGCAATGAAAGACGGTGAGCTGGTGATATGGGATAGTGTTC
ACCCTTGTTACACCGTTTTCCATGAGCAAACTGAAACGTTTTCATCGCTCTGGAGTGAATACCACGACGA
TTTCCGGCAGTTTCTACACATATATTCGCAAGATGTGGCGTGTTACGGTGAAAACCTGGCCTATTTCCCT
AAAGGGTTTATTGAGAATATGTTTTTCGTTTCAGCCAATCCCTGGGTGAGTTTCACCAGTTTTGATTTAA
ACGTGGCCAATATGGACAACTTCTTCGCCCCCGTTTTCACCATGGGCAAATATTATACGCAAGGCGACAA
GGTGCTGATGCCGCTGGCGATTCAGGTTCATCATGCCGTTTGTGATGGCTTCCATGTCGGCAGAATGCTT
AATGAATTACAACAGTACTGCGATGAGTGGCAGGGCGGGGCGTAATTTGATATCGAGCTCGCTTGGACTC
CTGTTGATAGATCCAGTAATGACCTCAGAACTCCATCTGGATTTGTTCAGAACGCTCGGTTGCCGCCGGG
CGTTTTTTATTGGT
